Addgene plasmid #236871: NanoBRET Assay Vector, HaloTag-KRAS
Purpose: Express HaloTag(R)-KRAS in Mammalian Cells under a CMV promoter
Depositing lab: Promega Corporation.
Backbone
  Vector backbone: pFN222K HaloTag(R) CMV-Blast BiBRET Vector
  Vector type: Mammalian Expression
  Selectable markers: Blasticidin
Growth in bacteria
  Bacterial resistance: Kanamycin, 50 μg/mL
  Growth temperature: 37°C
  Growth strain: DH5alpha
  Copy number: High Copy
Gene/Insert
  Gene/Insert name: KRAS
  Species: H. sapiens (human)
  Mutation: None
  Entrez Gene: KRAS (a.k.a. 'C-K-RAS, C-K-RAS, CFC2, K-RAS2A, K-RAS2B, K-RAS4A, K-RAS4B, K-Ras, K-Ras 2, KI-RAS, KRAS1, KRAS2, NS, NS3, OES, RALD, RASK2, c-Ki-ras, c-Ki-ras2)
  Promoter: CMV
  Tag / fusion protein: HaloTag (R) (N terminal on backbone)
  Cloning method: Other
Terms and licenses: Academic/Nonprofit Terms; Industry Terms
How to cite: NanoBRET Assay Vector, HaloTag-KRAS was a gift from Promega Corporation (Addgene plasmid # 236871 ; http://n2t.net/addgene:236871 ; RRID:Addgene_236871)
