[The description below was written by a language model from this plasmid's Addgene catalogue record and pLannotate feature annotations shown in this document.]
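Description:
NanoBRET Assay Vector, HaloTag-KRAS is a mammalian expression plasmid of about 5.7 kb built on the pFN222K HaloTag CMV-Blast BiBRET backbone. It is propagated in E. coli at high copy from a ColE1/pUC-type origin and selected with kanamycin, which is provided by an nptII (neo/kan) coding sequence driven by the synthetic bacterial EM7 promoter. A single loxP site sits just upstream of this cassette; the record does not explain its role. For selection in mammalian cells, a separate cassette on the opposite strand uses the SV40 enhancer/early promoter to express blasticidin S deaminase (BSD), terminated by a synthetic poly(A) signal.

The payload is unmutated human KRAS fused at its N terminus to HaloTag, a modified bacterial dehalogenase that bonds covalently to chloroalkane ligands. A TEV protease recognition site lies in the linker between the tag and K-Ras, which in principle allows the two parts to be separated. Transcription is driven by the CMV immediate-early enhancer and promoter, followed by a chimeric β-globin/immunoglobulin intron that generally improves expression. A T7 promoter immediately upstream of the open reading frame could support in vitro transcription. A short multiple cloning site remnant follows the coding sequence. SV40 polyadenylation signal annotations lie downstream of the insert and near the start of the sequence, along with small large T antigen fragments that are most likely incidental to those SV40 regions.

As the name indicates, the construct is meant for NanoBRET assays. In such assays, a HaloTag fusion labelled with a fluorescent chloroalkane ligand typically acts as the energy acceptor for a NanoLuc-tagged partner protein, reporting protein–protein proximity in living cells. The record does not specify a partner construct.
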