Features (pLannotate 1.2.2; 19 found; start..end, strand, type, name):
      3..84      -  polyA_signal   SV40 poly(A) signal: SV40 polyadenylation signal
    107..190     -  CDS            large T antigen (fragment): large T antigen from SV40 (simian virus 40)
    255..620     +  enhancer       CMV enhancer: human cytomegalovirus immediate early enhancer
    622..821     +  promoter       CMV promoter: human cytomegalovirus (CMV) immediate early promoter
    960..1092    +  intron         chimeric intron: chimera between introns from human β-globin and immunoglobulin heavy chain genes
   1136..1154    +  promoter       T7 promoter: promoter for bacteriophage T7 RNA polymerase
   1170..2060    +  CDS            HaloTag®: modified bacterial dehalogenase that forms covalent bonds with chloroalkane derivatives
   2073..2093    +  CDS            TEV site: tobacco etch virus (TEV) protease recognition and cleavage site
   2109..2675    +  CDS            K-Ras (sequence partly withheld): human small GTPase proto-oncoprotein
   2684..2739    +  misc_feature   MCS: pUC18/19 multiple cloning site
   2788..2909    -  polyA_signal   SV40 poly(A) signal: SV40 polyadenylation signal
   2932..3000    -  CDS            large T antigen (fragment): large T antigen from SV40 (simian virus 40)
   3024..3057    +  protein_bind   loxP: Cre-mediated recombination occurs in the 8-bp core sequence (GCATACAT). Cre recombinase
   3067..3114    +  promoter       EM7 promoter: synthetic bacterial promoter&nbsp
   3146..3937    +  CDS            neo: KKA2_KLEPN - Also known as kan, nptII. Experimental evidence at protein level: Swiss-Prot protein existence level 1. Resistance to kanamycin, neomycin, paromomycin, ribostamycin, butirosin and gentamicin B. From Klebsiella pneumoniae.
   4098..4686    -  rep_origin     ori: high-copy-number ColE1/pMB1/pBR322/pUC origin of replication
   4812..4860    -  polyA_signal   poly(A) signal: synthetic polyadenylation signal
   4884..5282    -  CDS            BSD: blasticidin S deaminase; Aspergillus terreus BSD; confers resistance to blasticidin
   5313..5670    -  promoter       SV40 promoter: SV40 enhancer and early promoter
>Addgene plasmid #236871 | NanoBRET Assay Vector, HaloTag-KRAS | addgene full sequence | sequence record 473394 | Addgene NGS Result
CGGCAGTGAAAAAAATGCTTTATTTGTGAAATTTGTGATGCTATTGCTTTATTTGTAACCATTATAAGCT
GCAATAAACAAGTTAACAACAACAATTGCATTCATTTTATGTTTCAGGTTCAGGGGGAGGTGTGGGAGGT
TTTTTAAAGCAAGTAAAACCTCTACAAATGTGGTATGGCTGATTATGATCCGCGGCCGCAATACGTCGAC
GTTATCAGCTGACTTCGTACGAGAGCCTAGGATTATGGCGCGCCACTAGTTATTAATAGTAATCAATTAC
GGGGTCATTAGTTCATAGCCCATATATGGAGTTCCGCGTTACATAACTTACGGTAAATGGCCCGCCTGGC
TGACCGCCCAACGACCCCCGCCCATTGACGTCAATAATGACGTATGTTCCCATAGTAACGCCAATAGGGA
CTTTCCATTGACGTCAATGGGTGGAGTATTTACGGTAAACTGCCCACTTGGCAGTACATCAAGTGTATCA
TATGCCAAGTCCGCCCCCTATTGACGTCAATGACGGTAAATGGCCCGCCTGGCATTATGCCCAGTACATG
ACCTTACGGGACTTTCCTACTTGGCAGTACATCTACGTATTAGTCATCGCTATTACCATGGTGATGCGGT
TTTGGCAGTACACCAATGGGCGTGGATAGCGGTTTGACTCACGGGGATTTCCAAGTCTCCACCCCATTGA
CGTCAATGGGAGTTTGTTTTGGCACCAAAATCAACGGGACTTTCCAAAATGTCGTAATAACCCCGCCCCG
TTGACGCAAATGGGCGGTAGGCGTGTACGGTGGGAGGTCTATATAAGCAGAGCTGGTTTAGTGAACCGTC
AGATCACTAGAAGCTTTATTGCGGTAGTTTATCACAGTTAAATTGCTAACGCAGTCAGTGCTTCTGACAC
AACAGTCTCGAACTTAAGCTGCAGAAGTTGGTCGTGAGGCACTGGGCAGGTAAGTATCAAGGTTACAAGA
CAGGTTTAAGGAGACCAATAGAAACTGGGCTTGTCGAGACAGAGAAGACTCTTGCGTTTCTGATAGGCAC
CTATTGGTCTTACTGACATCCACTTTGCCTTTCTCTCCACAGGTGTCCACTCCCAGTTCAATTACAGCTC
TTAAGGCTAGAGTATTAATACGACTCACTATAGGGCTAGCAAAGCCACCATGGCAGAAATCGGTACTGGC
TTTCCATTCGACCCCCATTATGTGGAAGTCCTGGGCGAGCGCATGCACTACGTCGATGTTGGTCCGCGCG
ATGGCACCCCTGTGCTGTTCCTGCACGGTAACCCGACCTCCTCCTACGTGTGGCGCAACATCATCCCGCA
TGTTGCACCGACCCATCGCTGCATTGCTCCAGACCTGATCGGTATGGGCAAATCCGACAAACCAGACCTG
GGTTATTTCTTCGACGACCACGTCCGCTTCATGGATGCCTTCATCGAAGCCCTGGGTCTGGAAGAGGTCG
TCCTGGTCATTCACGACTGGGGCTCCGCTCTGGGTTTCCACTGGGCCAAGCGCAATCCAGAGCGCGTCAA
AGGTATTGCATTTATGGAGTTCATCCGCCCTATCCCGACCTGGGACGAATGGCCAGAATTTGCCCGCGAG
ACCTTCCAGGCCTTCCGCACCACCGACGTCGGCCGCAAGCTGATCATCGATCAGAACGTTTTTATCGAGG
GTACGCTGCCGATGGGTGTCGTCCGCCCGCTGACTGAAGTCGAGATGGACCATTACCGCGAGCCGTTCCT
GAATCCTGTTGACCGCGAGCCACTGTGGCGCTTCCCAAACGAGCTGCCAATCGCCGGTGAGCCAGCGAAC
ATCGTCGCGCTGGTCGAAGAATACATGGACTGGCTGCACCAGTCCCCTGTCCCGAAGCTGCTGTTCTGGG
GCACCCCAGGCGTTCTGATCCCACCGGCCGAAGCCGCTCGCCTGGCCAAAAGCCTGCCTAACTGCAAGGC
TGTGGACATCGGCCCGGGTCTGAATCTGCTGCAAGAAGACAACCCGGACCTGATCGGCAGCGAGATCGCG
CGCTGGCTGTCGACGCTCGAGATTTCCGGCGAGCCAACCACTGAGGATCTGTACTTTCAGAGCGATAACG
CGATCGCC
[564 nt withheld, positions 2109-2672]
TAAGTTTAAACGAATTCGGGCTCGGTACCCGGGGATCCTCTAGAGTCGACCTGCAGGCATGCAAGCTGAT
TTGGCTGCTGCCACCGCTGAGCAAGGCCGCTTCGAGCAGACATGATAAGATACATTGATGAGTTTGGACA
AACCACAACTAGAATGCAGTGAAAAAAATGCTTTATTTGTGAAATTTGTGATGCTATTGCTTTATTTGTA
ACCATTATAAGCTGCAATAAACAAGTTAACAACAACAATTGCATTCATTTTATGTTTCAGGTTCAGGGGG
AGATGTGGGAGGTTTTTTTAAGCAAGTAAAACCTCTACAAATGTGGTAAAATCTTAATTAAGAATTCTAA
TATAACTTCGTATAGCATACATTATACGAAGTTATGGATCCACTGTTGACAATTAATCATCGGCATAGTA
TATCGGCATAGTATAATACGACAAGGTGAGGAACTAAACCCAGGAGGCAGATCATGATTGAACAAGATGG
ATTGCACGCAGGTTCTCCGGCCGCTTGGGTGGAGAGGCTATTCGGCTATGACTGGGCACAACAGACAATC
GGCTGCTCTGATGCCGCCGTGTTCCGGCTGTCAGCGCAGGGGCGCCCGGTTCTTTTTGTCAAGACCGACC
TGTCCGGTGCCCTGAATGAACTGCAGGACGAGGCAGCGCGGCTATCGTGGCTGGCCACGACGGGCGTTCC
TTGCGCAGCTGTGCTCGACGTTGTCACTGAAGCGGGAAGGGACTGGCTGCTATTGGGCGAAGTGCCGGGG
CAGGATCTCCTGTCATCTCACCTTGCTCCTGCCGAGAAAGTATCCATCATGGCTGATGCAATGCGGCGGC
TGCATACGCTTGATCCGGCTACCTGCCCATTCGACCACCAAGCGAAACATCGCATCGAGCGAGCACGTAC
TCGGATGGAAGCCGGTCTTGTCGATCAGGATGATCTGGACGAAGAGCATCAGGGGCTCGCGCCAGCCGAA
CTGTTCGCCAGGCTCAAGGCGCGCATGCCCGACGGCGAGGATCTCGTCGTGACCCATGGCGATGCCTGCT
TGCCGAATATCATGGTGGAAAATGGCCGCTTTTCTGGATTCATCGACTGTGGCCGGCTGGGTGTGGCGGA
CCGCTATCAGGACATAGCGTTGGCTACCCGTGATATTGCTGAAGAGCTTGGCGGCGAATGGGCTGACCGC
TTCCTCGTGCTTTACGGTATCGCCGCTCCCGATTCGCAGCGCATCGCCTTCTATCGCCTTCTTGACGAGT
TCTTCTGATTCGAAATGACCGACCAAGCGACGCCCAACCGGTATCAGCTCACTCAAAGGCGGTAATACGG
TTATCCACAGAATCAGGGGATAACGCAGGAAAGAACATGTGAGCAAAAGGCCAGCAAAAGGCCAGGAACC
GTAAAAAGGCCGCGTTGCTGGCGTTTTTCCATAGGCTCCGCCCCCCTGACGAGCATCACAAAAATCGACG
CTCAAGTCAGAGGTGGCGAAACCCGACAGGACTATAAAGATACCAGGCGTTTCCCCCTGGAAGCTCCCTC
GTGCGCTCTCCTGTTCCGACCCTGCCGCTTACCGGATACCTGTCCGCCTTTCTCCCTTCGGGAAGCGTGG
CGCTTTCTCATAGCTCACGCTGTAGGTATCTCAGTTCGGTGTAGGTCGTTCGCTCCAAGCTGGGCTGTGT
GCACGAACCCCCCGTTCAGCCCGACCGCTGCGCCTTATCCGGTAACTATCGTCTTGAGTCCAACCCGGTA
AGACACGACTTATCGCCACTGGCAGCAGCCACTGGTAACAGGATTAGCAGAGCGAGGTATGTAGGCGGTG
CTACAGAGTTCTTGAAGTGGTGGCCTAACTACGGCTACACTAGAAGGACAGTATTTGGTATCTGCGCTCT
GCTGAAGCCAGTTACCTTCGGAAAAAGAGTTGGTAGCTCTTGATCCGGCAAACAAACCACCGCTGGTAGC
GGTGGTTTTTTTGTTTGCAAGCAGCAGATTACGCGCAGAAAAAAAGGATTTCAAGAAGATCCTTTGATCT
TTTCTACGGGGTCTGACGCTCAGTGGAACGAAAACTCACGTTAAGGGATTTTGGTCATGAGATTATCAAA
AAGGATCTTCACCTAGATCCTTTTATAGTCCGGAATCGTCACACAAAAAACCAACACACAGATGTAATGA
AAATAAAGATATTTTATTGCGGCCATCGTGATGGCTAGAGTTTAGCCCTCCCACACATAACCAGAGGGCA
GCAATTCACGAATCCCAACTGCCGTCGGCTGTCCATCACTGTCCTTCACTATGGCTTTGATCCCAGGATG
CAGATCGAGAAGCACCTGTCGGCACCGTCCGCAGGGGCTCAAGATGCCCCTGTTCTCATTTCCGATCGCG
ACGATACAAGTCAGGTTGCCAGCTGCCGCAGCAGCAGCAGTGCCCAGCACCACGAGTTCTGCACAAGGTC
CCCCAGTAAAATGATATACATTGACACCAGTGAAGATGCGGCCGTCGCTAGAGAGAGCTGCGCTGGCGAC
GCTGTAGTCTTCAGAGATGGGGATGCTGTTGATTGTAGCCGTTGCTCTTTCAATGAGGGTGGATTCTTCT
TGAGACAAAGGCTTGGCCATGGTGGCGCTAGTGTCAGAAGAATCGAGCTTTTTGCAAAAGCCTAGGCCTC
CAAAAAAGCCTCCTCACTACTTCTGGAATAGCTCAGAGGCCGAGGCGGCCTCGGCCTCTGCATAAATAAA
AAAAATTAGTCAGCCATGGGGCGGAGAATGGGCGGAACTGGGCGGAGTTAGGGGCGGGATGGGCGGAGTT
AGGGGCGGGACTATGGTTGCTGACTAATTGAGATGCATGCTTTGCATACTTCTGCCTGCTGGGGAGCCTG
GGGACTTTCCACACCTGGTTGCTGACTAATTGAGATGCATGCTTTGCATACTTCTGCCTGCTGGGGAGCC
TGGGGACTTTCCACACCCTAACTGACACACATTCCACAGCTGGTTCTTTCCGCCTCAGAAGGTACCTAAC
CAAGTTCCTCTTTCAGAGGTTATTTCAGGCCATGGTGCTGCGCAAGACGCGTTAATTAAGACGT
